Addgene plasmid #15015: pBS xenopus Islet1 (DM#219)
Depositing lab: Douglas Melton. Depositing organization: Harvard University. Publication: Development of the pancreas in Xenopus laevis. Kelly OG, Melton DA. Dev Dyn. 2000 Aug . 218(4):615-27. 10.1002/1097-0177(2000)9999:9999<::AID-DVDY1027>3.0.CO;2-8 PubMed 10906780.
Backbone
  Vector backbone: pBluescript II
  Backbone size w/o insert (bp): 3000
  Vector type: Bacterial Expression
Growth in bacteria
  Bacterial resistance: Ampicillin, 100 μg/mL
  Growth temperature: 37°C
  Growth strain: DH5alpha
  Copy number: High Copy
Gene/Insert
  Gene/Insert name: islet1 (alt name: Xislet1)
  Species: X. laevis (frog)
  Insert size (bp): 2300
  Cloning method: Restriction Enzyme; 5′ cloning site EcoRI (not destroyed); 3′ cloning site XhoI (not destroyed)
  Sequencing primers: 5′ T3; 3′ T7
Terms and licenses: Academic/Nonprofit Terms; Industry Terms: Not Available to Industry
How to cite: pBS xenopus Islet1 (DM#219) was a gift from Douglas Melton (Addgene plasmid # 15015 ; http://n2t.net/addgene:15015 ; RRID:Addgene_15015)
