[The description below was written by a language model from this plasmid's Addgene catalogue record.]
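Description:
pBS xenopus Islet1 is a cloning plasmid built on the pBluescript II backbone (about 3 kb) that carries an approximately 2.3 kb insert of the Xenopus laevis islet1 gene (also called Xislet1). Islet1 encodes a LIM-homeodomain transcription factor. The insert was placed between the EcoRI site on the 5′ side and the XhoI site on the 3′ side of the polylinker. Both sites remain intact, so the fragment can be excised or transferred to another vector. The plasmid is maintained at high copy number in E. coli and is selected with ampicillin. The catalogue lists it as a bacterial expression vector, but the record names no promoter intended to drive protein production, and it does not say whether the insert is a full-length cDNA or which regions it spans.

The listed sequencing primers are T3 on the 5′ side and T7 on the 3′ side, consistent with the phage RNA polymerase promoters that normally flank the pBluescript II polylinker. In vectors of this kind, these promoters allow in vitro transcription of either strand of the insert. With this orientation, T3 would be expected to give sense RNA and T7 antisense RNA, although the record does not state this. The plasmid is associated with a study of pancreas development in Xenopus laevis. A template like this is typically used to make antisense riboprobes for in situ hybridization to follow marker gene expression in embryos, but the record does not give the intended use. No feature table was provided, so finer details of the backbone elements cannot be confirmed from the record.
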