>Addgene plasmid #15015 | pBS xenopus Islet1 (DM#219) | addgene partial sequence | sequence record 62236 | T3 5'-GCAATTAACCCTCACTAAAGG-3'
CGCGGTGGCGGCCGCTCTAGAACTAGTGGATCCCCCGGGCTGCAGGAATTCGGCACGAGCTGACACAATT
TCACTGTGGACATTACACCCTCTAACAGCTATGGGAGATATGGGAGACCCACCAAAAAAAAAGCGCCTGA
TTTCTCTGTGTGTTGGATGCGGGAATCAGATCCACGACCAATATATACTGAGGGTTTCCCCGGACTTGGA
GTGGCACGCAGCTTGCCTCAAATGCGCAGAATGTAGCCAATACCTGGATGAGAGCTGCACTTGTTTTGTT
AGGGATGGCAAAACCTACTGTAAAAGGGACTATATCAGGTTGTACGGGATCAAGTGCGCCAAGTGCAACA
TCGGCTTCAGCAAGAACGACTTCGTCATGAGGGCTCGCTCCAAGGTCTATCACATCGAGTGTTTCCGCTG
CGTGGCGTGTAGTCGCCAACTGATCCCGGGGGACGAGTTCGCGTTGAGGGAGGACGGACTCTTCTGTCGG
GCAGACCACGACGTGGTGGAAAGGGCCAGCTTGGGGGGCAGCGACCCTCTCAGTCCCCTTCACCCAGGAA
GACCCCTACAGATGGCAGCAGAACCCATTTGTGCCCGGCAGCCCGCGCTCCGACCCCACGTGCACAAGCA
GCCAGAGAAGACCACCAGGGTCAGGACGGTTCTTAATGAGAAGCAACTTCACACCTTGAGGACCTGCTAC
GCTGCCAACCCCAGGCCTGATGCTCTGATGAAGGAACAGCTCGTGGAAATGACTGGACTCAGTCCCAGGG
TCATCAGGGTCTGGTTTCAGAACAAGAGGTGCAAGGACAAAAAGAGAAGCATCCTGATAAAGCAGCTACA
GCAACAGCAACCTAACGACAAA
